>Addgene plasmid #118269 | N295A (EcN), E166Q (EcN) MetNI LmH | depositor full sequence | sequence record 223944 | N295A, E166Q (EcN) MetNI
CACCGCCTACATACCTCGCTCTGCTAATCCTGTTACCAGTGGCTGCTGCCAGTGGCGATAAGTCGTGTCT
TACCGGGTTGGACTCAAGACGATAGTTACCGGATAAGGCGCAGCGGTCGGGCTGAACGGGGGGTTCGTGC
ACACAGCCCAGCTTGGAGCGAACGACCTACACCGAACTGAGATACCTACAGCGTGAGCTATGAGAAAGCG
CCACGCTTCCCGAAGGGAGAAAGGCGGACAGGTATCCGGTAAGCGGCAGGGTCGGAACAGGAGAGCGCAC
GAGGGAGCTTCCAGGGGGAAACGCCTGGTATCTTTATAGTCCTGTCGGGTTTCGCCACCTCTGACTTGAG
CGTCGATTTTTGTGATGCTCGTCAGGGGGGCGGAGCCTATGGAAAAACGCCAGCAACGCGGCCTTTTTAC
GGTTCCTGGCCTTTTGCTGGCCTTTTGCTCACATGTTCTTTCCTGCGTTATCCCCTGATTCTGTGGATAA
CCGTATTACCGCCTTTGAGTGAGCTGATACCGCTCGCCGCAGCCGAACGACCGAGCGCAGCGAGTCAGTG
AGCGAGGAAGCGGAAGAGCGCCTGATGCGGTATTTTCTCCTTACGCATCTGTGCGGTATTTCACACCGCA
TATATGGTGCACTCTCAGTACAATCTGCTCTGATGCCGCATAGTTAAGCCAGTATACACTCCGCTATCGC
TACGTGACTGGGTCATGGCTGCGCCCCGACACCCGCCAACACCCGCTGACGCGCCCTGACGGGCTTGTCT
GCTCCCGGCATCCGCTTACAGACAAGCTGTGACCGTCTCCGGGAGCTGCATGTGTCAGAGGTTTTCACCG
TCATCACCGAAACGCGCGAGGCAGCTGCGGTAAAGCTCATCAGCGTGGTCGTGAAGCGATTCACAGATGT
CTGCCTGTTCATCCGCGTCCAGCTCGTTGAGTTTCTCCAGAAGCGTTAATGTCTGGCTTCTGATAAAGCG
GGCCATGTTAAGGGCGGTTTTTTCCTGTTTGGTCACTGATGCCTCCGTGTAAGGGGGATTTCTGTTCATG
GGGGTAATGATACCGATGAAACGAGAGAGGATGCTCACGATACGGGTTACTGATGATGAACATGCCCGGT
TACTGGAACGTTGTGAGGGTAAACAACTGGCGGTATGGATGCGGCGGGACCAGAGAAAAATCACTCAGGG
TCAATGCCAGCGCTTCGTTAATACAGATGTAGGTGTTCCACAGGGTAGCCAGCAGCATCCTGCGATGCAG
ATCCGGAACATAATGGTGCAGGGCGCTGACTTCCGCGTTTCCAGACTTTACGAAACACGGAAACCGAAGA
CCATTCATGTTGTTGCTCAGGTCGCAGACGTTTTGCAGCAGCAGTCGCTTCACGTTCGCTCGCGTATCGG
TGATTCATTCTGCTAACCAGTAAGGCAACCCCGCCAGCCTAGCCGGGTCCTCAACGACAGGAGCACGATC
ATGCGCACCCGTGGCCAGGACCCAACGCTGCCCGAGATGCGCCGCGTGCGGCTGCTGGAGATGGCGGACG
CGATGGATATGTTCTGCCAAGGGTTGGTTTGCGCATTCACAGTTCTCCGCAAGAATTGATTGGCTCCAAT
TCTTGGAGTGGTGAATCCGTTAGCGAGGTGCCGCCGGCTTCCATTCAGGTCGAGGTGGCCCGGCTCCATG
CACCGCGACGCAACGCGGGGAGGCAGACAAGGTATAGGGCGGCGCCTACAATCCATGCCAACCCGTTCCA
TGTGCTCGCCGAGGCGGCATAAATCGCCGTGACGATCAGCGGTCCAGTGATCGAAGTTAGGCTGGTAAGA
GCCGCGAGCGATCCTTGAAGCTGTCCCTGATGGTCGTCATCTACCTGCCTGGACAGCATGGCCTGCAACG
CGGGCATCCCGATGCCGCCGGAAGCGAGAAGAATCATAATGGGGAAGGCCATCCAGCCTCGCGTCGCGAA
CGCCAGCAAGACGTAGCCCAGCGCGTCGGCCGCCATGCCGGCGATAATGGCCTGCTTCTCGCCGAAACGT
TTGGTGGCGGGACCAGTGACGAAGGCTTGAGCGAGGGCGTGCAAGATTCCGAATACCGCAAGCGACAGGC
CGATCATCGTCGCGCTCCAGCGAAAGCGGTCCTCGCCGAAAATGACCCAGAGCGCTGCCGGCACCTGTCC
TACGAGTTGCATGATAAAGAAGACAGTCATAAGTGCGGCGACGATAGTCATGCCCCGCGCCCACCGGAAG
GAGCTGACTGGGTTGAAGGCTCTCAAGGGCATCGGTCGAGATCCCGGTGCCTAATGAGTGAGCTAACTTA
CATTAATTGCGTTGCGCTCACTGCCCGCTTTCCAGTCGGGAAACCTGTCGTGCCAGCTGCATTAATGAAT
CGGCCAACGCGCGGGGAGAGGCGGTTTGCGTATTGGGCGCCAGGGTGGTTTTTCTTTTCACCAGTGAGAC
GGGCAACAGCTGATTGCCCTTCACCGCCTGGCCCTGAGAGAGTTGCAGCAAGCGGTCCACGCTGGTTTGC
CCCAGCAGGCGAAAATCCTGTTTGATGGTGGTTAACGGCGGGATATAACATGAGCTGTCTTCGGTATCGT
CGTATCCCACTACCGAGATATCCGCACCAACGCGCAGCCCGGACTCGGTAATGGCGCGCATTGCGCCCAG
CGCCATCTGATCGTTGGCAACCAGCATCGCAGTGGGAACGATGCCCTCATTCAGCATTTGCATGGTTTGT
TGAAAACCGGACATGGCACTCCAGTCGCCTTCCCGTTCCGCTATCGGCTGAATTTGATTGCGAGTGAGAT
ATTTATGCCAGCCAGCCAGACGCAGACGCGCCGAGACAGAACTTAATGGGCCCGCTAACAGCGCGATTTG
CTGGTGACCCAATGCGACCAGATGCTCCACGCCCAGTCGCGTACCGTCTTCATGGGAGAAAATAATACTG
TTGATGGGTGTCTGGTCAGAGACATCAAGAAATAACGCCGGAACATTAGTGCAGGCAGCTTCCACAGCAA
TGGCATCCTGGTCATCCAGCGGATAGTTAATGATCAGCCCACTGACGCGTTGCGCGAGAAGATTGTGCAC
CGCCGCTTTACAGGCTTCGACGCCGCTTCGTTCTACCATCGACACCACCACGCTGGCACCCAGTTGATCG
GCGCGAGATTTAATCGCCGCGACAATTTGCGACGGCGCGTGCAGGGCCAGACTGGAGGTGGCAACGCCAA
TCAGCAACGACTGTTTGCCCGCCAGTTGTTGTGCCACGCGGTTGGGAATGTAATTCAGCTCCGCCATCGC
CGCTTCCACTTTTTCCCGCGTTTTCGCAGAAACGTGGCTGGCCTGGTTCACCACGCGGGAAACGGTCTGA
TAAGAGACACCGGCATACTCTGCGACATCGTATAACGTTACTGGTTTCACATTCACCACCCTGAATTGAC
TCTCTTCCGGGCGCTATCATGCCATACCGCGAAAGGTTTTGCGCCATTCGATGGTGTCCGGGATCTCGAC
GCTCTCCCTTATGCGACTCCTGCATTAGGAAGCAGCCCAGTAGTAGGTTGAGGCCGTTGAGCACCGCCGC
CGCAAGGAATGGTGCATGCCGATCCCGCGAAATTAATACGACTCACTATAGGGGAATTGTGAGCGGATAA
CAATTCCCCTCTAGAAATAATTTTGTTTAACTTTAAGAAGGAGATATACATATGTCTGAGCCGATGATGT
GGCTGCTGGTTCGTGGCGTATGGGAAACGCTGGCAATGACCTTCGTATCCGGTTTTTTTGGCTTTGTGAT
TGGTCTGCCGGTTGGCGTTCTGCTTTATGTCACGCGTCCGGGGCAAATTATTGCTAACGCGAAGCTGTAT
CGTACCGTTTCTGCGATTGTGAACATTTTCCGTTCCATCCCGTTCATTATCTTGCTTGTATGGATGATTC
CGTTTACCCGCGTTATTGTCGGTACATCGATTGGTTTGCAGGCAGCGATTGTTCCGTTAACCGTTGGTGC
AGCACCGTTTATTGCCCGTATGGTCGAGAACGCTCTGCTGGAGATCCCAACCGGGTTAATTGAAGCTTCC
CGCGCAATGGGTGCCACGCCGATGCAGATCGTCCGTAAGGTGCTGTTACCGGAAGCGCTGCCGGGTCTGG
TGAATGCGGCAACTATCACCCTGATTACCCTGGTCGGTTATTCCGCGATGGGTGGTGCAGTCGGTGCCGG
TGGTTTAGGTCAGATTGGCTATCAGTATGGCTACATCGGCTATAACGCGACGGTGATGAATACGGTACTG
GTATTGCTGGTCATTCTGGTTTATTTAATTCAGTTCGCAGGCGACCGCATCGTCCGGGCTGTCACTCGCA
AGTGAGAGCACCACCACCACCACCACTGAGATCCGGCTGCTAACAAAGCCCGAAAGGAAGCTGAGTTGGC
TGCTGCCACCGCTGAGCAATAACTAGCATAACCCCTTGGGGCCTCTAAACGGGTCTTGAGGGGTTTTTTG
CTGAAAGGAGGAACTATATCCAGATCTCGATCCCGCGAAATTAATACGACTCACTATAGGGGAATTGTGA
GCGGATAACAATTCCCCTCTAGAAATAATTTTGTTTAACTTTAAGAAGGAGATATACCATGGGCCATCAT
CATCATCATCATATGATAAAACTTTCGAATATCACCAAAGTGTTCCACCAGGGCACCCGCACCATCCAGG
CGTTGAACAACGTCAGCCTGCATGTGCCAGCTGGACAAATTTATGGCGTTATCGGTGCCTCAGGCGCGGG
TAAGAGTACGCTTATACGTTGTGTAAACCTGCTGGAGCGCCCAACCGAGGGTAGCGTGCTGGTCGATGGC
CAGGAACTGACCACGCTGTCAGAATCCGAGTTGACCAAAGCTCGCCGCCAGATTGGTATGATTTTCCAGC
ATTTTAACCTGCTCTCTTCGCGTACTGTTTTTGGCAACGTGGCTCTGCCGCTGGAGCTGGACAACACACC
GAAAGACGAGGTCAAACGTCGCGTGACGGAATTGCTGTCATTGGTTGGTCTTGGCGATAAGCATGATAGC
TACCCGTCGAATCTTTCCGGTGGGCAGAAACAACGTGTGGCAATTGCCCGTGCGTTAGCCAGCAATCCCA
AAGTATTGCTGTGTGATCAAGCCACCAGCGCGCTGGACCCGGCAACGACACGTTCTATTCTCGAACTGCT
GAAAGACATCAACCGCCGTCTGGGGTTGACGATTCTGTTGATCACCCACGAAATGGACGTTGTGAAGCGC
ATTTGTGATTGCGTGGCGGTCATCAGCAATGGAGAACTGATCGAGCAGGACACGGTAAGTGAAGTGTTCT
CGCATCCGAAAACGCCGCTGGCGCAGAAGTTTATTCAGTCGACCCTGCATCTGGATATCCCGGAAGATTA
CCAGGAACGTCTGCAAGCGGAGCCATTTACTGACTGCGTGCCGATGCTGCGTCTGGAGTTTACCGGTCAA
TCGGTCGATGCCCCACTGCTTTCTGAAACCGCGCGTCGTTTCAACGTCAACAACGCGATTATTAGCGCGC
AGATGGATTACGCCGGTGGCGTTAAGTTCGGCATCATGCTGACTGAAATGCACGGCACACAACAAGATAC
GCAAGCCGCCATTGCCTGGCTGCAGGAACACCATGTAAAAGTAGAGGTACTGGGTTATGTCTGACTCGAG
GATCCGGCTGCTAACAAAGCCCGAAAGGAAGCTGAGTTGGCTGCTGCCACCGCTGAGCAATAACTAGCAT
AACCCCTTGGGGCCTCTAAACGGGTCTTGAGGGGTTTTTTGCTGAAAGGAGGAACTATATCCGGATATCC
CGCAAGAGGCCCGGCAGTACCGGCATAACCAAGCCTATGCCTACAGCATCCAGGGTGACGGTGCCGAGGA
TGACGATGAGCGCATTGTTAGATTTCATACACGGTGCCTGACTGCGTTAGCAATTTAACTGTGATAAACT
ACCGCATTAAAGCTTATCGATGATAAGCTGTCAAACATGAGAATTCTTGAAGACGAAAGGGCCTCGTGAT
ACGCCTATTTTTATAGGTTAATGTCATGATAATAATGGTTTCTTAGACGTCAGGTGGCACTTTTCGGGGA
AATGTGCGCGGAACCCCTATTTGTTTATTTTTCTAAATACATTCAAATATGTATCCGCTCATGAGACAAT
AACCCTGATAAATGCTTCAATAATATTGAAAAAGGAAGAGTATGAGTATTCAACATTTCCGTGTCGCCCT
TATTCCCTTTTTTGCGGCATTTTGCCTTCCTGTTTTTGCTCACCCAGAAACGCTGGTGAAAGTAAAAGAT
GCTGAAGATCAGTTGGGTGCACGAGTGGGTTACATCGAACTGGATCTCAACAGCGGTAAGATCCTTGAGA
GTTTTCGCCCCGAAGAACGTTTTCCAATGATGAGCACTTTTAAAGTTCTGCTATGTGGCGCGGTATTATC
CCGTGTTGACGCCGGGCAAGAGCAACTCGGTCGCCGCATACACTATTCTCAGAATGACTTGGTTGAGTAC
TCACCAGTCACAGAAAAGCATCTTACGGATGGCATGACAGTAAGAGAATTATGCAGTGCTGCCATAACCA
TGAGTGATAACACTGCGGCCAACTTACTTCTGACAACGATCGGAGGACCGAAGGAGCTAACCGCTTTTTT
GCACAACATGGGGGATCATGTAACTCGCCTTGATCGTTGGGAACCGGAGCTGAATGAAGCCATACCAAAC
GACGAGCGTGACACCACGATGCCTGCAGCAATGGCAACAACGTTGCGCAAACTATTAACTGGCGAACTAC
TTACTCTAGCTTCCCGGCAACAATTAATAGACTGGATGGAGGCGGATAAAGTTGCAGGACCACTTCTGCG
CTCGGCCCTTCCGGCTGGCTGGTTTATTGCTGATAAATCTGGAGCCGGTGAGCGTGGGTCTCGCGGTATC
ATTGCAGCACTGGGGCCAGATGGTAAGCCCTCCCGTATCGTAGTTATCTACACGACGGGGAGTCAGGCAA
CTATGGATGAACGAAATAGACAGATCGCTGAGATAGGTGCCTCACTGATTAAGCATTGGTAACTGTCAGA
CCAAGTTTACTCATATATACTTTAGATTGATTTAAAACTTCATTTTTAATTTAAAAGGATCTAGGTGAAG
ATCCTTTTTGATAATCTCATGACCAAAATCCCTTAACGTGAGTTTTCGTTCCACTGAGCGTCAGACCCCG
TAGAAAAGATCAAAGGATCTTCTTGAGATCCTTTTTTTCTGCGCGTAATCTGCTGCTTGCAAACAAAAAA
ACCACCGCTACCAGCGGTGGTTTGTTTGCCGGATCAAGAGCTACCAACTCTTTTTCCGAAGGTAACTGGC
TTCAGCAGAGCGCAGATACCAAATACTGTCCTTCTAGTGTAGCCGTAGTTAGGCCACCACTTCAAGAACT
CTGTAG
Features (pLannotate 1.2.2; 27 found; start..end, strand, type, name):
    581..723     -  misc_feature   bom: basis of mobility region from pBR322
    825..1016    -  CDS            rop: Rop protein, which maintains plasmids at low copy number; rop
   1033..1413    +  CDS            YPB1_ECOLX: Protein predicted: Swiss-Prot protein existence level 4. From Escherichia coli.
   1655..2279    -  CDS            TcR (fragment): tetracycline efflux protein; tet; confers resistance to tetracycline
   2294..2315    -  protein_bind   CAP binding site: CAP binding activates transcription in the presence of cAMP. E. coli catabolite activator protein
   2328..3410    -  CDS            lacI: lac repressor; lacI; The lac repressor binds to the lac operator to inhibit transcription in E. coli. This inhibition can be relieved by adding lactose or isopropyl-β-D-thiogalactopyranoside (IPTG).
   3411..3488    -  promoter       lacI promoter: lacI
   3496..3589    -  CDS            TcR (fragment): tetracycline efflux protein; tet; confers resistance to tetracycline
   3604..3622    +  promoter       T7 promoter: promoter for bacteriophage T7 RNA polymerase
   3623..3647    +  protein_bind   lac operator: The lac repressor binds to the lac operator to inhibit transcription in E. coli. This inhibition can be relieved by adding lactose or isopropyl-β-D-thiogalactopyranoside (IPTG). lac repressor encoded by lacI
   3662..3684    +  RBS            RBS: efficient ribosome binding site from bacteriophage T7 gene 10 (Olins and Rangwala, 1989)
   3692..4342    +  CDS            metI: METI_ECOLI - Also known as yaeE. Experimental evidence at protein level: Swiss-Prot protein existence level 1. (Microbial infection) Probably transports the toxic C- terminal region of CdiA from E.coli strain MHI813 across the inner membrane to the cytoplasm, where CdiA has a toxic effect. Toxin transport is strain-specific, mutations in this gene do not confer resistance to several other tested CdiA toxins. From Escherichia coli (strain K12).
   4349..4366    +  CDS            9xHis (fragment): 9xHis affinity tag
   4376..4425    +  CDS            SET1 (fragment): solubility-enhancement tag derived from T7 phage gene 10B
   4433..4480    +  terminator     T7 terminator: transcription terminator for bacteriophage T7 RNA polymerase
   4522..4540    +  promoter       T7 promoter: promoter for bacteriophage T7 RNA polymerase
   4541..4565    +  protein_bind   lac operator: The lac repressor binds to the lac operator to inhibit transcription in E. coli. This inhibition can be relieved by adding lactose or isopropyl-β-D-thiogalactopyranoside (IPTG). lac repressor encoded by lacI
   4580..4602    +  RBS            RBS: efficient ribosome binding site from bacteriophage T7 gene 10 (Olins and Rangwala, 1989)
   4615..4632    +  CDS            capTEV™ (fragment): composite tag for in vivo biotinylation, TEV protease cleavage, and 6xHis tagging
   4633..5661    +  CDS            metN: METN_ECOLI - Also known as abc. Experimental evidence at protein level: Swiss-Prot protein existence level 1. Part of the ABC transporter complex MetNIQ involved in methionine import (PubMed:12169620, PubMed:12218041, PubMed:12819857, PubMed:18621668, PubMed:30352853). Responsible for energy coupling to the transport system (PubMed:18621668, PubMed:25678706). It has also been shown to be involved in formyl-L-methionine transport (PubMed:12819857). From Escherichia coli (strain K12).
   5677..5726    +  CDS            SET1 (fragment): solubility-enhancement tag derived from T7 phage gene 10B
   5734..5781    +  terminator     T7 terminator: transcription terminator for bacteriophage T7 RNA polymerase
   5804..5908    -  CDS            TcR (fragment): tetracycline efflux protein; tet; confers resistance to tetracycline
   5956..5984    -  promoter       tet promoter: E. coli promoter for tetracycline efflux protein gene
   6097..6201    +  promoter       AmpR promoter: bla
   6202..7062    +  CDS            AmpR: β-lactamase; bla; confers resistance to ampicillin, carbenicillin, and related antibiotics
   7233..395     +  rep_origin     ori (across the origin): high-copy-number ColE1/pMB1/pBR322/pUC origin of replication
