>Addgene plasmid #118269 | N295A (EcN), E166Q (EcN) MetNI LmH | addgene full sequence | sequence record 228542 | Addgene NGS Result
TTTGTTTAACTTTAAGAAGGAGATATACATATGTCTGAGCCGATGATGTGGCTGCTGGTTCGTGGCGTAT
GGGAAACGCTGGCAATGACCTTCGTATCCGGTTTTTTTGGCTTTGTGATTGGTCTGCCGGTTGGCGTTCT
GCTTTATGTCACGCGTCCGGGGCAAATTATTGCTAACGCGAAGCTGTATCGTACCGTTTCTGCGATTGTG
AACATTTTCCGTTCCATCCCGTTCATTATCTTGCTTGTATGGATGATTCCGTTTACCCGCGTTATTGTCG
GTACATCGATTGGTTTGCAGGCAGCGATTGTTCCGTTAACCGTTGGTGCAGCACCGTTTATTGCCCGTAT
GGTCGAGAACGCTCTGCTGGAGATCCCAACCGGGTTAATTGAAGCTTCCCGCGCAATGGGTGCCACGCCG
ATGCAGATCGTCCGTAAGGTGCTGTTACCGGAAGCGCTGCCGGGTCTGGTGAATGCGGCAACTATCACCC
TGATTACCCTGGTCGGTTATTCCGCGATGGGTGGTGCAGTCGGTGCCGGTGGTTTAGGTCAGATTGGCTA
TCAGTATGGCTACATCGGCTATAACGCGACGGTGATGAATACGGTACTGGTATTGCTGGTCATTCTGGTT
TATTTAATTCAGTTCGCAGGCGACCGCATCGTCCGGGCTGTCACTCGCAAGTGAGAGCACCACCACCACC
ACCACTGAGATCCGGCTGCTAACAAAGCCCGAAAGGAAGCTGAGTTGGCTGCTGCCACCGCTGAGCAATA
ACTAGCATAACCCCTTGGGGCCTCTAAACGGGTCTTGAGGGGTTTTTTGCTGAAAGGAGGAACTATATCC
AGATCTCGATCCCGCGAAATTAATACGACTCACTATAGGGGAATTGTGAGCGGATAACAATTCCCCTCTA
GAAATAATTTTGTTTAACTTTAAGAAGGAGATATACCATGGGCCATCATCATCATCATCATATGATAAAA
CTTTCGAATATCACCAAAGTGTTCCACCAGGGCACCCGCACCATCCAGGCGTTGAACAACGTCAGCCTGC
ATGTGCCAGCTGGACAAATTTATGGCGTTATCGGTGCCTCAGGCGCGGGTAAGAGTACGCTTATACGTTG
TGTAAACCTGCTGGAGCGCCCAACCGAGGGTAGCGTGCTGGTCGATGGCCAGGAACTGACCACGCTGTCA
GAATCCGAGTTGACCAAAGCTCGCCGCCAGATTGGTATGATTTTCCAGCATTTTAACCTGCTCTCTTCGC
GTACTGTTTTTGGCAACGTGGCTCTGCCGCTGGAGCTGGACAACACACCGAAAGACGAGGTCAAACGTCG
CGTGACGGAATTGCTGTCATTGGTTGGTCTTGGCGATAAGCATGATAGCTACCCGTCGAATCTTTCCGGT
GGGCAGAAACAACGTGTGGCAATTGCCCGTGCGTTAGCCAGCAATCCCAAAGTATTGCTGTGTGATCAAG
CCACCAGCGCGCTGGACCCGGCAACGACACGTTCTATTCTCGAACTGCTGAAAGACATCAACCGCCGTCT
GGGGTTGACGATTCTGTTGATCACCCACGAAATGGACGTTGTGAAGCGCATTTGTGATTGCGTGGCGGTC
ATCAGCAATGGAGAACTGATCGAGCAGGACACGGTAAGTGAAGTGTTCTCGCATCCGAAAACGCCGCTGG
CGCAGAAGTTTATTCAGTCGACCCTGCATCTGGATATCCCGGAAGATTACCAGGAACGTCTGCAAGCGGA
GCCATTTACTGACTGCGTGCCGATGCTGCGTCTGGAGTTTACCGGTCAATCGGTCGATGCCCCACTGCTT
TCTGAAACCGCGCGTCGTTTCAACGTCAACAACGCGATTATTAGCGCGCAGATGGATTACGCCGGTGGCG
TTAAGTTCGGCATCATGCTGACTGAAATGCACGGCACACAACAAGATACGCAAGCCGCCATTGCCTGGCT
GCAGGAACACCATGTAAAAGTAGAGGTACTGGGTTATGTCTGACTCGAGGATCCGGCTGCTAACAAAGCC
CGAAAGGAAGCTGAGTTGGCTGCTGCCACCGCTGAGCAATAACTAGCATAACCCCTTGGGGCCTCTAAAC
GGGTCTTGAGGGGTTTTTTGCTGAAAGGAGGAACTATATCCGGATATCCCGCAAGAGGCCCGGCAGTACC
GGCATAACCAAGCCTATGCCTACAGCATCCAGGGTGACGGTGCCGAGGATGACGATGAGCGCATTGTTAG
ATTTCATACACGGTGCCTGACTGCGTTAGCAATTTAACTGTGATAAACTACCGCATTAAAGCTTATCGAT
GATAAGCTGTCAAACATGAGAATTCTTGAAGACGAAAGGGCCTCGTGATACGCCTATTTTTATAGGTTAA
TGTCATGATAATAATGGTTTCTTAGACGTCAGGTGGCACTTTTCGGGGAAATGTGCGCGGAACCCCTATT
TGTTTATTTTTCTAAATACATTCAAATATGTATCCGCTCATGAGACAATAACCCTGATAAATGCTTCAAT
AATATTGAAAAAGGAAGAGTATGAGTATTCAACATTTCCGTGTCGCCCTTATTCCCTTTTTTGCGGCATT
TTGCCTTCCTGTTTTTGCTCACCCAGAAACGCTGGTGAAAGTAAAAGATGCTGAAGATCAGTTGGGTGCA
CGAGTGGGTTACATCGAACTGGATCTCAACAGCGGTAAGATCCTTGAGAGTTTTCGCCCCGAAGAACGTT
TTCCAATGATGAGCACTTTTAAAGTTCTGCTATGTGGCGCGGTATTATCCCGTGTTGACGCCGGGCAAGA
GCAACTCGGTCGCCGCATACACTATTCTCAGAATGACTTGGTTGAGTACTCACCAGTCACAGAAAAGCAT
CTTACGGATGGCATGACAGTAAGAGAATTATGCAGTGCTGCCATAACCATGAGTGATAACACTGCGGCCA
ACTTACTTCTGACAACGATCGGAGGACCGAAGGAGCTAACCGCTTTTTTGCACAACATGGGGGATCATGT
AACTCGCCTTGATCGTTGGGAACCGGAGCTGAATGAAGCCATACCAAACGACGAGCGTGACACCACGATG
CCTGCAGCAATGGCAACAACGTTGCGCAAACTATTAACTGGCGAACTACTTACTCTAGCTTCCCGGCAAC
AATTAATAGACTGGATGGAGGCGGATAAAGTTGCAGGACCACTTCTGCGCTCGGCCCTTCCGGCTGGCTG
GTTTATTGCTGATAAATCTGGAGCCGGTGAGCGTGGGTCTCGCGGTATCATTGCAGCACTGGGGCCAGAT
GGTAAGCCCTCCCGTATCGTAGTTATCTACACGACGGGGAGTCAGGCAACTATGGATGAACGAAATAGAC
AGATCGCTGAGATAGGTGCCTCACTGATTAAGCATTGGTAACTGTCAGACCAAGTTTACTCATATATACT
TTAGATTGATTTAAAACTTCATTTTTAATTTAAAAGGATCTAGGTGAAGATCCTTTTTGATAATCTCATG
ACCAAAATCCCTTAACGTGAGTTTTCGTTCCACTGAGCGTCAGACCCCGTAGAAAAGATCAAAGGATCTT
CTTGAGATCCTTTTTTTCTGCGCGTAATCTGCTGCTTGCAAACAAAAAAACCACCGCTACCAGCGGTGGT
TTGTTTGCCGGATCAAGAGCTACCAACTCTTTTTCCGAAGGTAACTGGCTTCAGCAGAGCGCAGATACCA
AATACTGTCCTTCTAGTGTAGCCGTAGTTAGGCCACCACTTCAAGAACTCTGTAGCACCGCCTACATACC
TCGCTCTGCTAATCCTGTTACCAGTGGCTGCTGCCAGTGGCGATAAGTCGTGTCTTACCGGGTTGGACTC
AAGACGATAGTTACCGGATAAGGCGCAGCGGTCGGGCTGAACGGGGGGTTCGTGCACACAGCCCAGCTTG
GAGCGAACGACCTACACCGAACTGAGATACCTACAGCGTGAGCTATGAGAAAGCGCCACGCTTCCCGAAG
GGAGAAAGGCGGACAGGTATCCGGTAAGCGGCAGGGTCGGAACAGGAGAGCGCACGAGGGAGCTTCCAGG
GGGAAACGCCTGGTATCTTTATAGTCCTGTCGGGTTTCGCCACCTCTGACTTGAGCGTCGATTTTTGTGA
TGCTCGTCAGGGGGGCGGAGCCTATGGAAAAACGCCAGCAACGCGGCCTTTTTACGGTTCCTGGCCTTTT
GCTGGCCTTTTGCTCACATGTTCTTTCCTGCGTTATCCCCTGATTCTGTGGATAACCGTATTACCGCCTT
TGAGTGAGCTGATACCGCTCGCCGCAGCCGAACGACCGAGCGCAGCGAGTCAGTGAGCGAGGAAGCGGAA
GAGCGCCTGATGCGGTATTTTCTCCTTACGCATCTGTGCGGTATTTCACACCGCAATGGTGCACTCTCAG
TACAATCTGCTCTGATGCCGCATAGTTAAGCCAGTATACACTCCGCTATCGCTACGTGACTGGGTCATGG
CTGCGCCCCGACACCCGCCAACACCCGCTGACGCGCCCTGACGGGCTTGTCTGCTCCCGGCATCCGCTTA
CAGACAAGCTGTGACCGTCTCCGGGAGCTGCATGTGTCAGAGGTTTTCACCGTCATCACCGAAACGCGCG
AGGCAGCTGCGGTAAAGCTCATCAGCGTGGTCGTGAAGCGATTCACAGATGTCTGCCTGTTCATCCGCGT
CCAGCTCGTTGAGTTTCTCCAGAAGCGTTAATGTCTGGCTTCTGATAAAGCGGGCCATGTTAAGGGCGGT
TTTTTCCTGTTTGGTCACTGATGCCTCCGTGTAAGGGGGATTTCTGTTCATGGGGGTAATGATACCGATG
AAACGAGAGAGGATGCTAACGATACGGGTTACTGATGATGAACATGCCCGGTTACTGGAACGTTGTGAGG
GTAAACAACTGGCGGTATGGATGCGGCGGGACCAGAGAAAAATCACTCAGGGTCAATGCCAGCGCTTCGT
TAATACAGATGTAGGTGTTCCACAGGGTAGCCAGCAGCATCCTGCGATGCAGATCCGGAACATAATGGTG
CAGGGCGCTGACTTCCGCGTTTCCAGACTTTACGAAACACGGAAACCGAAGACCATTCATGTTGTTGCTC
AGGTCGCAGACGTTTTGCAGCAGCAGTCGCTTCACGTTCGCTCGCGTATCGGTGATTCATTCTGCTAACC
AGTAAGGCAACCCCGCCAGCCTAGCCGGGTCCTCAACGACAGGAGCACGATCATGCGCACCCGTGGCCAG
GACCCAACGCTGCCCGAGATGCGCCGCGTGCGGCTGCTGGAGATGGCGGACGCGATGGATATGTTCTGCC
AAGGGTTGGTTTGCGCATTCACAGTTCTCCGCAAGAATTGATTGGCTCCAATTCTTGGAGTGGTGAATCC
GTTAGCGAGGTGCCGCCGGCTTCCATTCAGGTCGAGGTGGCCCGGCTCCATGCACCGCGACGCAACGCGG
GGAGGCAGACAAGGTATAGGGCGGCGCCTACAATCCATGCCAACCCGTTCCATGTGCTCGCCGAGGCGGC
ATAAATCGCCGTGACGATCAGCGGTCCAATGATCGAAGTTAGGCTGGTAAGAGCCGCGAGCGATCCTTGA
AGCTGTCCCTGATGGTCGTCATCTACCTGCCTGGACAGCATGGCCTGCAACGCGGGCATCCCGATGCCGC
CGGAAGCGAGAAGAATCATAATGGGGAAGGCCATCCAGCCTCGCGTCGCGAACGCCAGCAAGACGTAGCC
CAGCGCGTCGGCCGCCATGCCGGCGATAATGGCCTGCTTCTCGCCGAAACGTTTGGTGGCGGGACCAGTG
ACGAAGGCTTGAGCGAGGGCGTGCAAGATTCCGAATACCGCAAGCGACAGGCCGATCATCGTCGCGCTCC
AGCGAAAGCGGTCCTCGCCGAAAATGACCCAGAGCGCTGCCGGCACCTGTCCTACGAGTTGCATGATAAA
GAAGACAGTCATAAGTGCGGCGACGATAGTCATGCCCCGCGCCCACCGGAAGGAGCTGACTGGGTTGAAG
GCTCTCAAGGGCATCGGTCGAGATCCCGGTGCCTAATGAGTGAGCTAACTTACATTAATTGCGTTGCGCT
CACTGCCCGCTTTCCAGTCGGGAAACCTGTCGTGCCAGCTGCATTAATGAATCGGCCAACGCGCGGGGAG
AGGCGGTTTGCGTATTGGGCGCCAGGGTGGTTTTTCTTTTCACCAGTGAGACGGGCAACAGCTGATTGCC
CTTCACCGCCTGGCCCTGAGAGAGTTGCAGCAAGCGGTCCACGCTGGTTTGCCCCAGCAGGCGAAAATCC
TGTTTGATGGTGGTTAACGGCGGGATATAACATGAGCTGTCTTCGGTATCGTCGTATCCCACTACCGAGA
TATCCGCACCAACGCGCAGCCCGGACTCGGTAATGGCGCGCATTGCGCCCAGCGCCATCTGATCGTTGGC
AACCAGCATCGCAGTGGGAACGATGCCCTCATTCAGCATTTGCATGGTTTGTTGAAAACCGGACATGGCA
CTCCAGTCGCCTTCCCGTTCCGCTATCGGCTGAATTTGATTGCGAGTGAGATATTTATGCCAGCCAGCCA
GACGCAGACGCGCCGAGACAGAACTTAATGGGCCCGCTAACAGCGCGATTTGCTGGTGACCCAATGCGAC
CAGATGCTCCACGCCCAGTCGCGTACCGTCTTCATGGGAGAAAATAATACTGTTGATGGGTGTCTGGTCA
GAGACATCAAGAAATAACGCCGGAACATTAGTGCAGGCAGCTTCCACAGCAATGGCATCCTGGTCATCCA
GCGGATAGTTAATGATCAGCCCACTGACGCGTTGCGCGAGAAGATTGTGCACCGCCGCTTTACAGGCTTC
GACGCCGCTTCGTTCTACCATCGACACCACCACGCTGGCACCCAGTTGATCGGCGCGAGATTTAATCGCC
GCGACAATTTGCGACGGCGCGTGCAGGGCCAGACTGGAGGTGGCAACGCCAATCAGCAACGACTGTTTGC
CCGCCAGTTGTTGTGCCACGCGGTTGGGAATGTAATTCAGCTCCGCCATCGCCGCTTCCACTTTTTCCCG
CGTTTTCGCAGAAACGTGGCTGGCCTGGTTCACCACGCGGGAAACGGTCTGATAAGAGACACCGGCATAC
TCTGCGACATCGTATAACGTTACTGGTTTCACATTCACCACCCTGAATTGACTCTCTTCCGGGCGCTATC
ATGCCATACCGCGAAAGGTTTTGCGCCATTCGATGGTGTCCGGGATCTCGACGCTCTCCCTTATGCGACT
CCTGCATTAGGAAGCAGCCCAGTAGTAGGTTGAGGCCGTTGAGCACCGCCGCCGCAAGGAATGGTGCATG
CCGATCCCGCGAAATTAATACGACTCACTATAGGGGAATTGTGAGCGGATAACAATTCCCCTCTAGAAAT
AAT
Features (pLannotate 1.2.2; 27 found; start..end, strand, type, name):
      1..23      +  RBS            RBS: efficient ribosome binding site from bacteriophage T7 gene 10 (Olins and Rangwala, 1989)
     31..681     +  CDS            metI: METI_ECOLI - Also known as yaeE. Experimental evidence at protein level: Swiss-Prot protein existence level 1. (Microbial infection) Probably transports the toxic C- terminal region of CdiA from E.coli strain MHI813 across the inner membrane to the cytoplasm, where CdiA has a toxic effect. Toxin transport is strain-specific, mutations in this gene do not confer resistance to several other tested CdiA toxins. From Escherichia coli (strain K12).
    688..705     +  CDS            9xHis (fragment): 9xHis affinity tag
    715..764     +  CDS            SET1 (fragment): solubility-enhancement tag derived from T7 phage gene 10B
    772..819     +  terminator     T7 terminator: transcription terminator for bacteriophage T7 RNA polymerase
    861..879     +  promoter       T7 promoter: promoter for bacteriophage T7 RNA polymerase
    880..904     +  protein_bind   lac operator: The lac repressor binds to the lac operator to inhibit transcription in E. coli. This inhibition can be relieved by adding lactose or isopropyl-β-D-thiogalactopyranoside (IPTG). lac repressor encoded by lacI
    919..941     +  RBS            RBS: efficient ribosome binding site from bacteriophage T7 gene 10 (Olins and Rangwala, 1989)
    954..971     +  CDS            capTEV™ (fragment): composite tag for in vivo biotinylation, TEV protease cleavage, and 6xHis tagging
    972..2000    +  CDS            metN: METN_ECOLI - Also known as abc. Experimental evidence at protein level: Swiss-Prot protein existence level 1. Part of the ABC transporter complex MetNIQ involved in methionine import (PubMed:12169620, PubMed:12218041, PubMed:12819857, PubMed:18621668, PubMed:30352853). Responsible for energy coupling to the transport system (PubMed:18621668, PubMed:25678706). It has also been shown to be involved in formyl-L-methionine transport (PubMed:12819857). From Escherichia coli (strain K12).
   2016..2065    +  CDS            SET1 (fragment): solubility-enhancement tag derived from T7 phage gene 10B
   2073..2120    +  terminator     T7 terminator: transcription terminator for bacteriophage T7 RNA polymerase
   2143..2247    -  CDS            TcR (fragment): tetracycline efflux protein; tet; confers resistance to tetracycline
   2295..2323    -  promoter       tet promoter: E. coli promoter for tetracycline efflux protein gene
   2436..2540    +  promoter       AmpR promoter: bla
   2541..3401    +  CDS            AmpR: β-lactamase; bla; confers resistance to ampicillin, carbenicillin, and related antibiotics
   3572..4160    +  rep_origin     ori: high-copy-number ColE1/pMB1/pBR322/pUC origin of replication
   4346..4485    -  misc_feature   bom: basis of mobility region from pBR322
   4587..4778    -  CDS            rop: Rop protein, which maintains plasmids at low copy number; rop
   4795..5175    +  CDS            YPB1_ECOLX: Protein predicted: Swiss-Prot protein existence level 4. From Escherichia coli.
   5417..6041    -  CDS            TcR (fragment): tetracycline efflux protein; tet; confers resistance to tetracycline
   6056..6077    -  protein_bind   CAP binding site: CAP binding activates transcription in the presence of cAMP. E. coli catabolite activator protein
   6090..7172    -  CDS            lacI: lac repressor; lacI; The lac repressor binds to the lac operator to inhibit transcription in E. coli. This inhibition can be relieved by adding lactose or isopropyl-β-D-thiogalactopyranoside (IPTG).
   7173..7250    -  promoter       lacI promoter: lacI
   7258..7351    -  CDS            TcR (fragment): tetracycline efflux protein; tet; confers resistance to tetracycline
   7366..7384    +  promoter       T7 promoter: promoter for bacteriophage T7 RNA polymerase
   7385..7409    +  protein_bind   lac operator: The lac repressor binds to the lac operator to inhibit transcription in E. coli. This inhibition can be relieved by adding lactose or isopropyl-β-D-thiogalactopyranoside (IPTG). lac repressor encoded by lacI
