[The description below was written by a language model from this plasmid's Addgene catalogue record and pLannotate feature annotations shown in this document.]
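Description:
N295A (EcN), E166Q (EcN) MetNI LmH is a bacterial expression plasmid built on the Novagen pET19b backbone for co-producing the two membrane-associated subunits of the Escherichia coli methionine ABC importer MetNI. It is about 7.4 kb and is maintained in E. coli through a pBR322/ColE1-type origin, with the bom site and rop gene also annotated, although the catalogue lists it as high copy. Selection is by ampicillin via the β-lactamase gene. Short tetracycline-resistance fragments in the feature tables are backbone remnants rather than a functional marker. The depositor sequence and the repository's sequencing result differ by only three nucleotides in length and give the same feature layout.

The payload consists of two tandem, independent expression cassettes, the second created by adding an extra T7 promoter, T7 terminator and His tag to the backbone. Each cassette has a T7 promoter followed by a lac operator and the T7 gene 10 ribosome binding site, and each ends in a T7 terminator. The plasmid-borne lacI gene supplies repressor, so expression is IPTG-inducible in hosts that provide T7 RNA polymerase. The first cassette encodes the transmembrane subunit MetI, with a six-histidine stretch annotated immediately downstream of the coding region. The second encodes the ATPase subunit MetN with an N-terminal 6xHis tag. MetN carries E166Q and N295A substitutions. The record does not state their functional rationale, nor the meaning of "LmH" in the name. According to the record, the His-tagged mutant complex was used to solve a crystal structure, in a study of the binding protein's role in substrate uptake by MetNI.
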