Addgene plasmid #118269: N295A (EcN), E166Q (EcN) MetNI LmH
Purpose: N295A and E166Q Mutation of MetN in Methionine ABC Transporter with 6x His Tag. Used to solve crystal structure
Depositing lab: Douglas Rees. Depositing organization: California Institute of Technology. Publication: Noncanonical role for the binding protein in substrate uptake by the MetNI methionine ATP Binding Cassette (ABC) transporter. Nguyen PT, Lai JY, Lee AT, Kaiser JT, Rees DC. Proc Natl Acad Sci U S A. 2018 Oct 23. pii: 1811003115. doi: 10.1073/pnas.1811003115. PubMed 30352853.
Backbone
  Vector backbone: pET19b
  Backbone manufacturer: Novagen
  Backbone size w/o insert (bp): 5453
  Total vector size (bp): 7426
  Modifications to backbone: Addd extra T7 Promoter, T7 Terminator, and 6x His Tag with the addition of MetN gene.
  Vector type: Bacterial Expression
Growth in bacteria
  Bacterial resistance: Ampicillin, 100 μg/mL
  Growth temperature: 37°C
  Growth strain: DH5alpha
  Copy number: High Copy
Gene/Insert 1
  Gene/Insert name: MetI
  Species: Escherichia coli
  Insert size (bp): 654
  GenBank ID: 944894
  Entrez Gene: metI (a.k.a. b0198, ECK0198, JW0194, metD, yaeE)
  Promoter: T7 Promoter
  Tag / fusion protein: 6x His Tag
  Cloning method: Unknown
  Sequencing primers: 5′ ccgatcccgcgaaattaatacgactcactataggggaatt; 3′ gtggaacactttggtgatattcgaaagttttatcatatga
Gene/Insert 2
  Gene/Insert name: MetN (E166Q ; N295A)
  Species: Escherichia coli
  Insert size (bp): 1032
  Mutation: Changed Glutamic Acid (Glu) 166 to Glutamine (Gln) and Changed Asparagine (Asn) 295 to Alanine (Ala)
  GenBank ID: 944896
  Entrez Gene: metN (a.k.a. b0199, ECK0199, JW0195, abc, metD)
  Promoter: T7 Promoter
  Tag / fusion protein: 6x His Tag (N terminal on insert)
  Cloning method: Unknown
  Sequencing primers: 5′ tttaattcagttcgcaggcgaccgcatcg; 3′ ctcgagtcagacataacccagtacctcta
Terms and licenses: Academic/Nonprofit Terms; Industry Terms: Not Available to Industry
How to cite: N295A (EcN), E166Q (EcN) MetNI LmH was a gift from Douglas Rees (Addgene plasmid # 118269 ; http://n2t.net/addgene:118269 ; RRID:Addgene_118269)
